Addgene plasmid #40648: pLKO.1-sh-mSlug-4
Depositing lab: Bob Weinberg. Depositing organization: Whitehead Institute for Biomedical Research. Publication: Slug and Sox9 cooperatively determine the mammary stem cell state. Guo W, Keckesova Z, Donaher JL, Shibue T, Tischler V, Reinhardt F, Itzkovitz S, Noske A, Zurrer-Hardi U, Bell G, Tam WL, Mani SA, van Oudenaarden A, Weinberg RA. Cell. 2012 Mar 2;148(5):1015-28. 10.1016/j.cell.2012.02.008 PubMed 22385965.
Backbone
  Vector backbone: pLKO.1 puro (Addgene plasmid 8453)
  Backbone manufacturer: Weinberg lab
  Backbone size w/o insert (bp): 7032
  Vector type: Mammalian Expression, Lentiviral, RNAi
  Selectable markers: Puromycin
Growth in bacteria
  Bacterial resistance: Ampicillin, 100 μg/mL
  Growth temperature: 37°C
  Growth strain: Stbl3
  Copy number: Unknown
Gene/Insert
  Gene/Insert name: sh-mSlug-4 (alt names: Slug; shRNA against mouse Slug)
  gRNA/shRNA sequence: GCAGACCCACTCTGATGTAAA
  Species: M. musculus (mouse)
  GenBank ID: RMM3981-99015342 (Open Biosystems); NM_011415
  Entrez Gene: Snai2 (a.k.a. Slug, Slugh, Snail2)
  Promoter: hU6
  Cloning method: Restriction Enzyme; 5′ cloning site AgeI (unknown if destroyed); 3′ cloning site EcoRI (unknown if destroyed)
  Sequencing primers: 5′ LKO.1 5'
Terms and licenses: Academic/Nonprofit Terms; Industry Terms: Not Available to Industry
How to cite: pLKO.1-sh-mSlug-4 was a gift from Bob Weinberg (Addgene plasmid # 40648 ; http://n2t.net/addgene:40648 ; RRID:Addgene_40648)
