[The description below was written by a language model from this plasmid's Addgene catalogue record.]
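Description:
pLKO.1-sh-mSlug-4 is a lentiviral RNAi vector built on the pLKO.1 puro backbone (about 7 kb without insert) and designed for stable knockdown of mouse Slug (Snai2, also called Snail2) in mammalian cells. It is maintained in bacteria under ampicillin selection, and the record lists a recombination-deficient strain as the propagation host, which is common for lentiviral plasmids whose repeated long terminal repeat sequences can be unstable. The copy number is not recorded. Transduced mammalian cells are selected with puromycin.

The payload is a short hairpin RNA cassette cloned between the AgeI and EcoRI sites of the backbone; the record does not say whether these sites survived cloning. Expression is driven by the human U6 promoter, an RNA polymerase III promoter that produces short, defined transcripts suited to hairpins. The hairpin contains a 21-nucleotide targeting sequence directed against the mouse Snai2 transcript. Once transcribed, it is processed by the cellular RNAi machinery into a small interfering RNA that guides degradation of the Slug mRNA. The "-4" in the name suggests it is one of several hairpins against the same gene, though the record does not describe the others.

As a transfer vector, the plasmid is expected to be co-introduced into producer cells with separate packaging and envelope plasmids to generate lentiviral particles, which then integrate the shRNA and puromycin cassettes into target cell genomes. It was deposited in connection with a study of how Slug and Sox9 cooperate to determine the mammary stem cell state, where it would serve for loss-of-function analysis of Slug in mouse cells. No feature table was supplied, so other backbone elements cannot be confirmed here.
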