>Addgene plasmid #40648 | pLKO.1-sh-mSlug-4 | depositor partial sequence | sequence record 52930 | Hairpin Sequence
CCGGGCAGACCCACTCTGATGTAAACTCGAGTTTACATCAGAGTGGGTCTGCTTTTTG
