>Addgene plasmid #40648 | pLKO.1-sh-mSlug-4 | addgene partial sequence | sequence record 53883 | LKO1_5 5'-GACTATCATATGCTTACCGT-3'
GATTCTGGCTTTTTATCTTGTGGAAGGACGAAACACCGGGCAGACCCACTCTGATGTAAACTCGAGTTTA
CATCAGAGTGGGTCTGCTTTTTGAATTCTCGACCTCGAGACAAATGGCAGTATTCATCCACAATTTTAAA
AGAAAAGGGGGGATTGGGGGGTACAGTGCAGGGGAAAGAATAGTAGACATAATAGCAACAGACATACAAA
CTAAAGAATTACAAAAACAAATTACAAAAATTCAAAATTTTCGGGTTTATTACAGGGACAGCAGAGATCC
ACTTTGGCCGCGGCTCGAGGGGGTTGGGGTTGCGCCTTTTCCAAGGCAGCCCTGGGTTTGCGCAGGGACG
CGGCTGCTCTGGGCGTGGTTCCGGGAAACGCAGCGGCGCCGACCCTGGGTCTCGCACATTCTTCACGTCC
GTTCGCAGCGTCACCCGGATCTTCGCCGCTACCCTTGTGGGCCCCCCGGCGACGCTTCCTGCTCCGCCCC
TAAGTCGGGAAGGTTCCTTGCGGTTCGCGGCGTGCCGGACGTGACAAACGGAAGCCGCACGTCTCACTAG
TACCCTCGCAGACGGACAGCGCCAGGGAGCAATGGCAGCGCGCCGACCGCGATGGGCTGTGGCCAATAGC
GGCTGCTCAGCAGGGCGCGCCGAGAGCAGCGGCCGGGAAGGGGCGGTGCGGGAGGCGGGGTGTGGGGCGG
TAGTGTGGGCCCTGTTCCTGCCCGCGCGGTGTTCCGCATTCTGCAAGCCTCCGGAGCGCACGTCGGCAGT
CGGCTCCCTCGTTGACCGAATCACCGACCTCTCTCCCCAGGGGGATCCACCGGAGCTTACCATGACCGAG
TACAAGCCCACGGTGCGCCTCGCCACCCGCGACGACGTCCCCAGGGCCGTACGCACCCTCGCCGCCGCGT
TCGCCGACTACCCCGCCACGCGCCACACCGTCGATCCGGACCGNCCACATCGAGCGGGGTCACCGAAGCT
GCAAGAACTCTTC
